Addgene plasmid #56130: FusionRed-PlastinC-10
Purpose: Localization: Cytoskeleton, Excitation: 580, Emission: 608
Depositing lab: Michael Davidson. Depositing organization: Florida State University, Tallahassee. Publication: A monomeric red fluorescent protein with low cytotoxicity. Shemiakina II, Ermakova GV, Cranfill PJ, Baird MA, Evans RA, Souslova EA, Staroverov DB, Gorokhovatsky AY, Putintseva EV, Gorodnicheva TV, Chepurnykh TV, Strukova L, Lukyanov S, Zaraisky AG, Davidson MW, Chudakov DM, Shcherbo D. Nat Commun. 2012;3:1204. doi: 10.1038/ncomms2208. PubMed 23149748.
Backbone
  Vector backbone: FusionRed
  Backbone size w/o insert (bp): 4750
  Vector type: Mammalian Expression
  Selectable markers: Neomycin (select with G418)
Growth in bacteria
  Bacterial resistance: Kanamycin, 50 μg/mL
  Growth temperature: 37°C
  Growth strain: DH5alpha
  Copy number: High Copy
Gene/Insert
  Gene/Insert name: Plastin (alt name: NM_002670)
  Species: H. sapiens (human)
  Entrez Gene: PLS1
  Promoter: CMV
  Tag / fusion protein: FusionRed (N terminal on backbone)
  Cloning method: Unknown
  Sequencing primers: 5′ CMV-F; 3′ SV40pA-R
Terms and licenses: Academic/Nonprofit Terms; Industry Terms
Depositor comments: mKate2.7C = FusionRed. Excitation = 580; Emission = 608
How to cite: FusionRed-PlastinC-10 was a gift from Michael Davidson (Addgene plasmid # 56130 ; http://n2t.net/addgene:56130 ; RRID:Addgene_56130)
