[The description below was written by a language model from this plasmid's Addgene catalogue record.]
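Description:
FusionRed-PlastinC-10 is a mammalian expression plasmid that produces human plastin (PLS1, corresponding to reference transcript NM_002670) fused to the monomeric red fluorescent protein FusionRed. The backbone is a FusionRed fusion vector of about 4.75 kb without the insert. It is maintained in E. coli as a high-copy plasmid under kanamycin selection, and it carries a neomycin resistance marker so that transfected mammalian cells can be selected with G418. The record does not list the origin of replication or provide a feature table, so finer details of the backbone cannot be confirmed here.

Expression of the fusion is driven by the CMV promoter, a strong constitutive promoter in most mammalian cell lines, and the listed 3′ sequencing primer implies an SV40 polyadenylation signal downstream of the coding region. FusionRed is recorded as an N-terminal tag supplied by the backbone, so the fluorescent protein precedes plastin in the reading frame. The "C-10" in the name probably denotes this C-type fusion vector layout and a 10-residue linker, although the record does not explain the suffix. The depositor notes that FusionRed is the same protein as mKate2.7C, with excitation at 580 nm and emission at 608 nm.

Plastins are actin-bundling proteins, and the stated purpose of the construct is cytoskeletal localization. It serves as a red fluorescent marker for visualising plastin-associated actin structures in live or fixed cells by fluorescence microscopy. It belongs to a set of fusions used to show how FusionRed, described as a low-cytotoxicity monomeric red protein, performs as a tag.
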