>Addgene plasmid #56130 | FusionRed-PlastinC-10 | depositor partial sequence | sequence record 87037 | insert sequence
ACGTCAGATCCGCTAGCGCTACCGGTCGCCACCATGGTGAGCGAGCTGATTAAGGAGAACATGCCCATGA
AGCTGTACATGGAGGGCACCGTGAACAACCACCACTTCAAGTGCACATCCGAGGGCGAAGGCAAGCCCTA
CGAGGGCACCCAGACCATGAGAATCAAGGTCGTCGAGGGCGGCCCTCTCCCCTTCGCCTTCGACATCCTG
GCTACCAGCTTCATGTACGGCAGCAGAACCTTCATCAAGCACCCTCCGGGCATCCCCGACTTCTTTAAGC
AGTCCTTCCCTGAGGGCTTCACATGGGAGAGAGTCACCACATACGAAGACGGGGGCGTGCTGACCGCTAC
CCAGGACACCAGCCTCCAGGACGGCTGCCTCATCTACAACGTCAAGGTTAGAGGGGTGAACTTCCCAGCC
AACGGCCCTGTGATGCAGAAGAAAACACTCGGCTGGGAGGCCTCCACCGAGACGATGTACCCCGCTGACG
GCGGCCTGGAAGGCGCATGTGACATGGCCCTGAAGCTCGTGGGCGGGGGCCACCTGATCTGCAACCTTGA
GACCACATACAGATCCAAGAAACCCGCTACGAACCTCAAGATGCCCGGCGTCTACAACGTGGACCACAGA
CTGGAAAGAATCAAGGAGGCCGACGATGAGACCTACGTCGAGCAGCACGAGGTGGCTGTGGCCAGATACT
CTACTGGTGGCGCTGGTGATGGAGGTAAAGGTGGAGGAGGTTCCGGAAGCGGCTCCGGGAGCGGAAGCGG
GGAAAACAGTACTACTACCATTTCTCGGGAGGAGCTTGAAGAACTACAAGAGGCATTTAATAAAATAGAT
ATTGACAATAGTGGGTATGTCAGTGACTATGAACTTCAAGACCTGTTTAAGGAAGCAAGCCTTCCTCTGC
CTGGCTACAAGGTGCGCGAGATTGTGGAGAAAATTCTATCAGTTGCTGACAGCAACAAAGATGGCAAAAT
CAGTTTTGAAGAGTTTGTGTCACTAATGCAAGAATTAAAAAGCAAAGATATCAGCAAAACATTCCGAAAA
ATAATTAACAAGAGGGAAGGGATTACTGCTATTGGAGGAACTTCAACTATTTCCAGTGAGGGCACACAGC
ATTCTTATTCAGAGGAAGAAAAAGTGGCTTTTGTTAACTGGATAAACAAAGCCCTGGAGAATGACCCTGA
CTGTAAGCATCTTATACCCATGAATCCCAATGATGATAGTCTTTTCAAGTCACTTGCAGATGGCATCCTT
CTTTGCAAAATGATCAACTTATCTGAACCAGATACAATTGATGAAAGAGCCATCAATAAGAAAAAGCTCA
CGCCATTCACTATTTCTGAAAATTTAAACCTAGCTCTGAATTCTGCCTCAGCCATTGGTTGTACAGTGGT
CAACATTGGTGCATCAGATCTCAAAGAAGGAAAACCTCACTTGGTCTTGGGACTTCTCTGGCAGATCATC
AAAGTTGGCCTTTTTGCTGATATTGAGATTTCCAGGAATGAAGCTCTGATTGCATTGTTAAATGAAGGTG
AGGAACTAGAGGAGCTGATGAAGCTTTCTCCCGAGGAATTACTGCTGCGATGGGTGAACTACCATCTGAC
CAATGCAGGATGGCATACCATCAGCAACTTCAGCCAAGACATTAAGGACTCGAGAGCCTATTTTCATCTG
CTTAATCAGATTGCCCCTAAAGGTGGGGAAGATGGACCTGCCATTGCCATTGACCTTTCAGGAATTAATG
AGACAAATGACCTGAAGCGTGCTGGACTCATGCTTCAAGAAGCAGATAAACTGGGCTGCAAACAGTTTGT
TACTCCTGCAGATGTGGTTTCAGGCAATCCTAAACTTAATTTAGCTTTTGTAGCTAATTTGTTTAACACA
TACCCGTGCCTGCACAAGCCGAATAATAATGACATCGATATGAATTTACTGGAAGGAGAGAGCAAGGAAG
AGAGAACATTTCGGAACTGGATGAATTCCTTGGGAGTCAACCCATACATTAATCATTTGTACAGTGACCT
TGCAGATGCTTTAGTGATCTTTCAGCTCTATGAGATGATCCGAGTGCCAGTCAACTGGAGCCATGTCAAC
AAACCTCCTTATCCTGCCCTTGGAGGGAACATGAAGAAGATTGAAAACTGTAACTATGCAGTGGAACTTG
GGAAGAACAAGGCCAAATTCTCCTTGGTTGGCATTGCTGGGCAGGACCTAAATGAAGGGAATTCAACACT
TACCCTGGCATTGGTATGGCAGCTGATGAGAAGGTACACATTGAATGTGTTATCGGATCTTGGAGAGGGT
GAAAAAGTAAATGATGAAATTATAATTAAATGGGTCAATCAGACTCTTAAAAGTGCAAACAAAAAGACTT
CTATTTCCAGCTTCAAGGATAAATCTATAAGCACAAGTTTACCTGTCCTAGATTTAATAGATGCCATTGC
ACCAAATGCAGTTCGTCAAGAAATGATCAGGAGAGAAAACTTATCTGATGAGGACAAGCTGAACAATGCT
AAATACGCCATTTCAGTTGCTCGAAAGATCGGTGCCCGGATATATGCATTACCTGATGACCTCGTAGAAG
TGAAACCAAAGATGGTTATGACGGTGTTTGCATGCTTAATGGGAAAAGGACTGAACAGAATAAAATAAGG
ATCCACCGGATCTAGATAACTGATCATAATCAGCCATA
