>Addgene plasmid #56130 | FusionRed-PlastinC-10 | addgene partial sequence | sequence record 128646 | CMV-F 5'-CGCAAATGGGCGGTAGGCGTG-3'
CTGGTTTAGTGAACCGTCAGATCCGCTAGCGCTACCGGTCGCCACCATGGTGAGCGAGCTGATTAAGGAG
AACATGCCCATGAAGCTGTACATGGAGGGCACCGTGAACAACCACCACTTCAAGTGCACATCCGAGGGCG
AAGGCAAGCCCTACGAGGGCACCCAGACCATGAGAATCAAGGTCGTCGAGGGCGGCCCTCTCCCCTTCGC
CTTCGACATCCTGGCTACCAGCTTCATGTACGGCAGCAGAACCTTCATCAAGCACCCTCCGGGCATCCCC
GACTTCTTTAAGCAGTCCTTCCCTGAGGGCTTCACATGGGAGAGAGTCACCACATACGAAGACGGGGGCG
TGCTGACCGCTACCCAGGACACCAGCCTCCAGGACGGCTGCCTCATCTACAACGTCAAGGTTAGAGGGGT
GAACTTCCCAGCCAACGGCCCTGTGATGCAGAAGAAAACACTCGGCTGGGAGGCCTCCACCGAGACGATG
TACCCCGCTGACGGCGGCCTGGAAGGCGCATGTGACATGGCCCTGAAGCTCGTGGGCGGGGGCCACCTGA
TCTGCAACCTTGAGACCACATACAGATCCAAGAAACCCGCTACGAACCTCAAGATGCCCGGCGTCTACAA
CGTGGACCACAGACTGGAAAGAATCAAGGAGGCCGACGATGAGACCTACGTCGAGCAGCACGAGGTGGCT
GTGGCCAGATACTCTACTGGTGGCGCTGGTGATGGAGGTAAAGGTGGAGGAGGTTCCGGAAGCGGCTCCG
GGAGCGGAAGCGGGGAAAACAGTACTACTACCATTTCTCGGGAGGAGCTTGAAGAACTACAAGAGGCATT
TAATAAAATAGATATTGACAATAGT
